Addgene plasmid #142437: TFORF2365
Purpose: Lentiviral vector for overexpressing transcription factor ORFs with unique 24-bp barcodes. Barcodes facilitate identification of transcription factors in pooled screens.
Depositing lab: Feng Zhang. Depositing organization: Broad Institute. Publication: A transcription factor atlas of directed differentiation. Joung J, Ma S, Tay T, Geiger-Schuller KR, Kirchgatterer PC, Verdine VK, Guo B, Arias-Garcia MA, Allen WE, Singh A, Kuksenko O, Abudayyeh OO, Gootenberg JS, Fu Z, Macrae RK, Buenrostro JD, Regev A, Zhang F. Cell. 2023 Jan 5;186(1):209-229.e26. doi: 10.1016/j.cell.2022.11.026. PubMed 36608654.
Backbone
  Vector backbone: pLX_TRC317
  Backbone manufacturer: Broad Institute Genetic Perturbation Platform
  Backbone size w/o insert (bp): 8264
  Vector type: Mammalian Expression, Lentiviral
  Selectable markers: Puromycin
Growth in bacteria
  Bacterial resistance: Ampicillin, 100 μg/mL
  Growth temperature: 37°C
  Growth strain: NEB Stable
  Copy number: High Copy
Gene/Insert
  Gene/Insert name: ZNF398
  Species: H. sapiens (human)
  Insert size (bp): 1517
  Entrez Gene: ZNF398 (a.k.a. P51, P71, ZER6)
  Promoter: EF1a
  Cloning method: Unknown
  Sequencing primers: 5′ GGGTGGAGACTGAAGTTAGGCCAG; 3′ CACATAGCGTAAAAGGAGCAACATAG
Terms and licenses: Academic/Nonprofit Terms; Industry Terms: Not Available to Industry
Depositor comments: NM_020781,XM_011516441,ENST00000426851,ENST00000483892,ENST00000491174 . The transcription factor ORF portion of this plasmid was synthesized by Genewiz. Please test multiple small colonies in case of plasmid recombination. To make this collection available in a timely manner, a portion of this collection was not fully sequenced by Addgene. If an Addgene verified full plasmid sequence is not available, please contact us prior to placing an order to request the full sequence.
How to cite: TFORF2365 was a gift from Feng Zhang (Addgene plasmid # 142437 ; http://n2t.net/addgene:142437 ; RRID:Addgene_142437)
