[The description below was written by a language model from this plasmid's Addgene catalogue record and pLannotate feature annotations shown in this document.]
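Description:
TFORF2365 is a lentiviral mammalian expression plasmid built on the pLX_TRC317 backbone and carrying the human transcription factor ZNF398 (also known as ZER6) as an open reading frame for overexpression. It belongs to a barcoded transcription factor ORF collection: each clone carries a unique 24-bp barcode so that individual factors can be identified by sequencing when many constructs are delivered together in pooled screens, such as screens for factors that drive directed differentiation. The full sequenced record is 9,781 nt, consistent with the stated backbone plus an insert of about 1.5 kb. In bacteria the plasmid is maintained through a high-copy ColE1/pUC-type origin and ampicillin resistance (AmpR with its own promoter). An f1 origin and remnants of a lac/lacZα cloning region with T7 and T3 promoters are also present. The depositor notes that recombination can occur, as is common for LTR-containing plasmids.

The viral portion has a third-generation, self-inactivating layout. An RSV promoter drives a truncated HIV-1 5' LTR, followed by the Ψ packaging signal with a gag fragment, the RRE for Rev-dependent export of the genomic RNA, a cPPT/CTS element, and a ΔU3 3' LTR followed by an SV40 polyadenylation signal. Within the transfer region, an SV40 early promoter/origin drives the puromycin N-acetyltransferase gene for selecting transduced cells. Downstream, the EF-1α promoter drives the ZNF398 coding sequence, and a WPRE placed after the ORF enhances transcript stability and expression. The annotation does not mark the barcode. A short match to the U6 promoter lies between the ORF and the WPRE, but the record does not explain its role.
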