Features (pLannotate 1.2.2; 31 found; start..end, strand, type, name):
      5..231     +  promoter       RSV promoter: Rous sarcoma virus enhancer/promoter
    232..412     +  LTR            5' LTR (truncated): truncated 5' long terminal repeat (LTR) from HIV-1
    459..584     +  misc_feature   HIV-1 Ψ: packaging signal of human immunodeficiency virus type 1
    568..931     +  CDS            HIV-1 gag (fragment): gag protein from human immunodeficiency virus 1; gag
   1077..1310    +  misc_feature   RRE: The Rev response element (RRE) of HIV-1 allows for Rev-dependent mRNA export from the nucleus to the cytoplasm.
   1687..1713    +  CDS            Rev (fragment): human immunodeficiency virus 1 (HIV-1) Rev protein; rev; enhances nuclear export of unspliced and incompletely spliced viral mRNAs
   1720..1743    +  promoter       SV40 promoter (fragment): SV40 early promoter
   1744..1815    +  promoter       SV40 promoter (fragment): SV40 enhancer and early promoter
   1839..1974    +  rep_origin     SV40 ori: SV40 origin of replication
   2020..2616    +  CDS            PuroR (fragment): puromycin N-acetyltransferase; pac from Streptomyces; confers resistance to puromycin
   2665..2782    +  misc_feature   cPPT/CTS: central polypurine tract and central termination sequence of HIV-1
   2847..2913    +  CDS            small t antigen (fragment): SV40 (simian virus 40) small t antigen
   2920..4098    +  promoter       EF-1α promoter: strong constitutive promoter for human elongation factor EF-1α
   4115..5527    +  CDS            ZNF398 (fragment): ZN398_HUMAN - Also known as KIAA1339, ZER6. Experimental evidence at protein level: Swiss-Prot protein existence level 1. Functions as a transcriptional activator. From Homo sapiens (Human).
   5543..5596    +  promoter       U6 promoter (fragment): RNA polymerase III promoter for human U6 snRNA
   5638..6226    +  misc_feature   WPRE: woodchuck hepatitis virus posttranscriptional regulatory element
   6277..6296    +  misc_feature   cPPT/CTS (fragment): central polypurine tract and central termination sequence of HIV-1
   6298..6531    +  LTR            3' LTR (ΔU3): self-inactivating 3' long terminal repeat (LTR) from HIV-1
   6609..6730    +  polyA_signal   SV40 poly(A) signal: SV40 polyadenylation signal
   6770..6905    +  rep_origin     SV40 ori: SV40 origin of replication
   6926..6944    -  promoter       T7 promoter: promoter for bacteriophage T7 RNA polymerase
   6952..7107    +  CDS            lacZα (fragment): LacZα fragment of β-galactosidase; lacZ fragment
   7112..7540    +  rep_origin     f1 ori (sequence partly withheld): f1 bacteriophage origin of replication; arrow indicates direction of (+) strand synthesis
   7593..7697    +  promoter       AmpR promoter: bla
   7698..8558    +  CDS            AmpR: β-lactamase; bla; confers resistance to ampicillin, carbenicillin, and related antibiotics
   8729..9317    +  rep_origin     ori: high-copy-number ColE1/pMB1/pBR322/pUC origin of replication
   9500..9592    +  CDS            lacI (fragment): lac repressor; lacI; The lac repressor binds to the lac operator to inhibit transcription in E. coli. This inhibition can be relieved by adding lactose or isopropyl-β-D-thiogalactopyranoside (IPTG).
   9605..9626    +  protein_bind   CAP binding site: CAP binding activates transcription in the presence of cAMP. E. coli catabolite activator protein
   9641..9671    +  promoter       lac promoter: promoter for the E. coli lac operon
   9679..9695    +  protein_bind   lac operator: The lac repressor binds to the lac operator to inhibit transcription in E. coli. This inhibition can be relieved by adding lactose or isopropyl-β-D-thiogalactopyranoside (IPTG). lac repressor encoded by lacI
   9740..9758    +  promoter       T3 promoter: promoter for bacteriophage T3 RNA polymerase
>Addgene plasmid #142437 | TFORF2365 | addgene full sequence | sequence record 397271 | Addgene NGS Result
TTAATGTAGTCTTATGCAATACTCTTGTAGTCTTGCAACATGGTAACGATGAGTTAGCAACATGCCTTAC
AAGGAGAGAAAAAGCACCGTGCATGCCGATTGGTGGAAGTAAGGTGGTACGATCGTGCCTTATTAGGAAG
GCAACAGACGGGTCTGACATGGATTGGACGAACCACTGAATTGCCGCATTGCAGAGATATTGTATTTAAG
TGCCTAGCTCGATACATAAACGGGTCTCTCTGGTTAGACCAGATCTGAGCCTGGGAGCTCTCTGGCTAAC
TAGGGAACCCACTGCTTAAGCCTCAATAAAGCTTGCCTTGAGTGCTTCAAGTAGTGTGTGCCCGTCTGTT
GTGTGACTCTGGTAACTAGAGATCCCTCAGACCCTTTTAGTCAGTGTGGAAAATCTCTAGCAGTGGCGCC
CGAACAGGGACTTGAAAGCGAAAGGGAAACCAGAGGAGCTCTCTCGACGCAGGACTCGGCTTGCTGAAGC
GCGCACGGCAAGAGGCGAGGGGCGGCGACTGGTGAGTACGCCAAAAATTTTGACTAGCGGAGGCTAGAAG
GAGAGAGATGGGTGCGAGAGCGTCAGTATTAAGCGGGGGAGAATTAGATCGCGATGGGAAAAAATTCGGT
TAAGGCCAGGGGGAAAGAAAAAATATAAATTAAAACATATAGTATGGGCAAGCAGGGAGCTAGAACGATT
CGCAGTTAATCCTGGCCTGTTAGAAACATCAGAAGGCTGTAGACAAATACTGGGACAGCTACAACCATCC
CTTCAGACAGGATCAGAAGAACTTAGATCATTATATAATACAGTAGCAACCCTCTATTGTGTGCATCAAA
GGATAGAGATAAAAGACACCAAGGAAGCTTTAGACAAGATAGAGGAAGAGCAAAACAAAAGTAAGACCAC
CGCACAGCAAGCGGCCGCTGATCTTCAGACCTGGAGGAGGAGATATGAGGGACAATTGGAGAAGTGAATT
ATATAAATATAAAGTAGTAAAAATTGAACCATTAGGAGTAGCACCCACCAAGGCAAAGAGAAGAGTGGTG
CAGAGAGAAAAAAGAGCAGTGGGAATAGGAGCTTTGTTCCTTGGGTTCTTGGGAGCAGCAGGAAGCACTA
TGGGCGCAGCGTCAATGACGCTGACGGTACAGGCCAGACAATTATTGTCTGGTATAGTGCAGCAGCAGAA
CAATTTGCTGAGGGCTATTGAGGCGCAACAGCATCTGTTGCAACTCACAGTCTGGGGCATCAAGCAGCTC
CAGGCAAGAATCCTGGCTGTGGAAAGATACCTAAAGGATCAACAGCTCCTGGGGATTTGGGGTTGCTCTG
GAAAACTCATTTGCACCACTGCTGTGCCTTGGAATGCTAGTTGGAGTAATAAATCTCTGGAACAGATTTG
GAATCACACGACCTGGATGGAGTGGGACAGAGAAATTAACAATTACACAAGCTTAATACACTCCTTAATT
GAAGAATCGCAAAACCAGCAAGAAAAGAATGAACAAGAATTATTGGAATTAGATAAATGGGCAAGTTTGT
GGAATTGGTTTAACATAACAAATTGGCTGTGGTATATAAAATTATTCATAATGATAGTAGGAGGCTTGGT
AGGTTTAAGAATAGTTTTTGCTGTACTTTCTATAGTGAATAGAGTTAGGCAGGGATATTCACCATTATCG
TTTCAGACCCACCTCCCAACCCCGAGGGGACCCATGCATTGCATCTCAATTAGTCAGCAACCAGGTGTGG
AAAGTCCCCAGGCTCCCCAGCAGGCAGAAGTATGCAAAGCATGCGTCTCAATTAGTCAGCAACCATAGTC
CCGCCCCTAACTCCGCCCATCCCGCCCCTAACTCCGCCCAGTTCCGCCCATTCTCCGCCCCATGGCTGAC
TAATTTTTTTTATTTATGCAGAGGCCGAGGCCGCCTCGGCCTCTGAGCTATTCCAGAAGTAGTGAGGAGG
CTTTTTTGGAGGCCTAGGCTTTTGCAAAAAGCTTTCTAGAGGTACCACCGGAGCTTACCATGACCGAGTA
CAAGCCCACGGTGCGCCTCGCCACCCGCGACGACGTCCCCAGGGCCGTACGCACCCTCGCCGCCGCGTTC
GCCGACTACCCCGCCACGCGCCACACCGTCGATCCGGACCGCCACATCGAGCGGGTCACCGAGCTGCAAG
AACTCTTCCTCACGCGCGTCGGGCTCGACATCGGCAAGGTGTGGGTCGCGGACGACGGCGCCGCCGTGGC
GGTCTGGACCACGCCGGAGAGCGTCGAAGCGGGGGCGGTGTTCGCCGAGATCGGCCCGCGCATGGCCGAG
TTGAGCGGTTCCCGGCTGGCCGCGCAGCAACAGATGGAAGGCCTCCTGGCGCCGCACCGGCCCAAGGAGC
CCGCGTGGTTCCTGGCCACCGTCGGCGTCTCGCCCGACCACCAGGGCAAGGGTCTGGGCAGCGCCGTCGT
GCTCCCCGGAGTGGAGGCGGCCGAGCGCGCCGGGGTGCCCGCCTTCCTGGAGACCTCCGCGCCCCGCAAC
CTCCCCTTCTACGAGCGGCTCGGCTTCACCGTCACCGCCGACGTCGAGGTGCCCGAAGGACCGCGCACCT
GGTGCATGACCCGCAAGCCCGGTGCCAGTTAACGAATTCTAGATCTTGAGACAAATGGCAGTATTCATCC
ACAATTTTAAAAGAAAAGGGGGGATTGGGGGGTACAGTGCAGGGGAAAGAATAGTAGACATAATAGCAAC
AGACATACAAACTAAAGAATTACAAAAACAAATTACAAAAATTCAAAATTTTCGGGTTTATTACAGGGAC
AGCAGAGATCCACTTTGGCGCCGGCTCGAGGCCTGCAGGTGCAAAGATGGATAAAGTTTTAAACAGAGAG
GAATCTTTGCAGCTAATGGACCTTCTAGGTCTTGAAAGGAGTGGGAATTGGCTCCGGTGCCCGTCAGTGG
GCAGAGCGCACATCGCCCACAGTCCCCGAGAAGTTGGGGGGAGGGGTCGGCAATTGAACCGGTGCCTAGA
GAAGGTGGCGCGGGGTAAACTGGGAAAGTGATGTCGTGTACTGGCTCCGCCTTTTTCCCGAGGGTGGGGG
AGAACCGTATATAAGTGCAGTAGTCGCCGTGAACGTTCTTTTTCGCAACGGGTTTGCCGCCAGAACACAG
GTAAGTGCCGTGTGTGGTTCCCGCGGGCCTGGCCTCTTTACGGGTTATGGCCCTTGCGTGCCTTGAATTA
CTTCCACCTGGCTGCAGTACGTGATTCTTGATCCCGAGCTTCGGGTTGGAAGTGGGTGGGAGAGTTCGAG
GCCTTGCGCTTAAGGAGCCCCTTCGCCTCGTGCTTGAGTTGAGGCCTGGCCTGGGCGCTGGGGCCGCCGC
GTGCGAATCTGGTGGCACCTTCGCGCCTGTCTCGCTGCTTTCGATAAGTCTCTAGCCATTTAAAATTTTT
GATGACCTGCTGCGACGCTTTTTTTCTGGCAAGATAGTCTTGTAAATGCGGGCCAAGATCTGCACACTGG
TATTTCGGTTTTTGGGGCCGCGGGCGGCGACGGGGCCCGTGCGTCCCAGCGCACATGTTCGGCGAGGCGG
GGCCTGCGAGCGCGGCCACCGAGAATCGGACGGGGGTAGTCTCAAGCTGGCCGGCCTGCTCTGGTGCCTG
GCCTCGCGCCGCCGTGTATCGCCCCGCCCTGGGCGGCAAGGCTGGCCCGGTCGGCACCAGTTGCGTGAGC
GGAAAGATGGCCGCTTCCCGGCCCTGCTGCAGGGAGCTCAAAATGGAGGACGCGGCGCTCGGGAGAGCGG
GCGGGTGAGTCACCCACACAAAGGAAAAGGGCCTTTCCGTCCTCAGCCGTCGCTTCATGTGACTCCACGG
AGTACCGGGCGCCGTCCAGGCACCTCGATTAGTTCTCGAGCTTTTGGAGTACGTCGTCTTTAGGTTGGGG
GGAGGGGTTTTATGCGATGGAGTTTCCCCACACTGAGTGGGTGGAGACTGAAGTTAGGCCAGCTTGGCAC
TTGATGTAATTCTCCTTGGAATTTGCCCTTTTTGAGTTTGGATCTTGGTTCATTCTCAAGCCTCAGACAG
TGGTTCAAAGTTTTTTTCTTCCATTTCAGGTGTCGTGAGGCTAGCACCGCCACCATGAAGGGCAACTACG
AGTCTCTCATCTCCATGGATTATGCTATAAATCAACCTGATGTCTTATCTCAGATTCAACCAGAAGGGGA
ACATAATACAGAGGACCAGGCAGGGCCAGAGGAAAGTGAGATTCCCACAGACCCCAGTGAAGAGCCTGGT
ATTTCAACATCAGATATTCTGTCTTGGATTAAACAAGAAGAAGAGCCTCAGGTTGGGGCCCCACCGGAGT
CCAAGGAGAGTGACGTGTACAAAAGCACTTATGCTGATGAAGAGCTTGTCATCAAAGCTGAAGGCCTTGC
TAGATCCTCGTTGTGCCCTGAGGTTCCAGTCCCTTTCTCTTCTCCACCAGCAGCAGCAAAGGATGCTTTT
TCAGATGTGGCTTTCAAAAGCCAGCAGTCTACATCCATGACACCTTTTGGACGTCCAGCCACTGACCTGC
CTGAAGCCTCTGAGGGACAAGTGACTTTTACTCAGTTGGGTAGCTATCCCCTCCCACCTCCAGTTGGCGA
GCAGGTGTTCTCATGCCACCACTGTGGCAAGAATCTCAGCCAAGACATGTTGCTGACCCACCAATGTAGC
CATGCTACTGAGCACCCCTTACCCTGTGCCCAGTGCCCTAAGCACTTTACTCCACAGGCGGACCTCAGCA
GCACCTCCCAGGACCATGCCAGCGAGACACCCCCCACCTGCCCACACTGTGCCAGGACTTTTACTCACCC
ATCAAGACTTACCTACCATCTTCGGGTCCATAACAGCACTGAGCGTCCTTTCCCCTGTCCTGATTGCCCC
AAGCGCTTTGCTGACCAGGCTCGACTCACCAGCCACCGGAGAGCTCATGCAAGCGAAAGGCCCTTCCGCT
GTGCCCAGTGCGGCAGGAGCTTCAGCTTGAAAATCAGCCTCCTGCTCCACCAGCGGGGTCATGCACAAGA
GCGCCCTTTCTCCTGCCCTCAGTGTGGCATTGACTTCAACGGCCACTCGGCCCTGATCCGCCACCAGATG
ATCCACACAGGCGAGCGTCCTTACCCCTGCACTGACTGCAGTAAGAGCTTCATGCGCAAGGAGCACCTGC
TGAACCACCGGCGGCTGCACACAGGCGAGCGGCCCTTCAGTTGTCCTCACTGTGGCAAGAGCTTCATCCG
CAAGCACCACCTAATGAAACACCAGCGCATCCACACCGGGGAGCGGCCCTACCCCTGCTCCTACTGTGGC
AGGAGCTTCCGCTACAAACAGACACTCAAGGACCACCTCCGTTCAGGCCACAATGGAGGCTGTGGGGGTG
ATAGTGACCCATCAGGTCAGCCACCCAACCCACCAGGTCCCCTCATAACTGGGCTTGAAACTTCTGGCCT
GGGTGTCAACACTGAAGGTCTAGAGACCAACCAGTGGTATGGGGAAGGGAGTGGAGGGGGAGTTTTGTAG
TAATGAACTAGTCCGTAACTTGAAAGTATTTCGATTTCTTGGCTTTATATATCTTGTGGAAAGGACGAGC
TCTAGGGATTCCGACCGCGAAGACGCGTTAAGTCGACAATCAACCTCTGGATTACAAAATTTGTGAAAGA
TTGACTGGTATTCTTAACTATGTTGCTCCTTTTACGCTATGTGGATACGCTGCTTTAATGCCTTTGTATC
ATGCTATTGCTTCCCGTATGGCTTTCATTTTCTCCTCCTTGTATAAATCCTGGTTGCTGTCTCTTTATGA
GGAGTTGTGGCCCGTTGTCAGGCAACGTGGCGTGGTGTGCACTGTGTTTGCTGACGCAACCCCCACTGGT
TGGGGCATTGCCACCACCTGTCAGCTCCTTTCCGGGACTTTCGCTTTCCCCCTCCCTATTGCCACGGCGG
AACTCATCGCCGCCTGCCTTGCCCGCTGCTGGACAGGGGCTCGGCTGTTGGGCACTGACAATTCCGTGGT
GTTGTCGGGGAAATCATCGTCCTTTCCTTGGCTGCTCGCCTGTGTTGCCACCTGGATTCTGCGCGGGACG
TCCTTCTGCTACGTCCCTTCGGCCCTCAATCCAGCGGACCTTCCTTCCCGCGGCCTGCTGCCGGCTCTGC
GGCCTCTTCCGCGTCTTCGCCTTCGCCCTCAGACGAGTCGGATCTCCCTTTGGGCCGCCTCCCCGCGTCG
ACTTTAAGACCAATGACTTACAAGGCAGCTGTAGATCTTAGCCACTTTTTAAAAGAAAAGGGGGGACTGG
AAGGGCTAATTCACTCCCAACGAAGACAAGATCTGCTTTTTGCTTGTACTGGGTCTCTCTGGTTAGACCA
GATCTGAGCCTGGGAGCTCTCTGGCTAACTAGGGAACCCACTGCTTAAGCCTCAATAAAGCTTGCCTTGA
GTGCTTCAAGTAGTGTGTGCCCGTCTGTTGTGTGACTCTGGTAACTAGAGATCCCTCAGACCCTTTTAGT
CAGTGTGGAAAATCTCTAGCAGTACGTATAGTAGTTCATGTCATCTTATTATTCAGTATTTATAACTTGC
AAAGAAATGAATATCAGAGAGTGAGAGGAACTTGTTTATTGCAGCTTATAATGGTTACAAATAAAGCAAT
AGCATCACAAATTTCACAAATAAAGCATTTTTTTCACTGCATTCTAGTTGTGGTTTGTCCAAACTCATCA
ATGTATCTTATCATGTCTGGCTCTAGCTATCCCGCCCCTAACTCCGCCCATCCCGCCCCTAACTCCGCCC
AGTTCCGCCCATTCTCCGCCCCATGGCTGACTAATTTTTTTTATTTATGCAGAGGCCGAGGCCGCCTCGG
CCTCTGAGCTATTCCAGAAGTAGTGAGGAGGCTTTTTTGGAGGCCTAGGGACGTACCCAATTCGCCCTAT
AGTGAGTCGTATTACGCGCGCTCACTGGCCGTCGTTTTACAACGTCGTGACTGGGAAAACCCTGGCGTTA
CCCAACTTAATCGCCTTGCAGCACATCCCCCTTTCGCCAGCTGGCGTAATAGCGAAGAGGCCCGCACCGA
TCGCCCTTCCCAACAGTTGCGCAGCCTGAATGGCGAATGGG
[124 nt withheld, positions 7112-7235]
C
[91 nt withheld, positions 7237-7327]
A
[49 nt withheld, positions 7329-7377]
CCTTTGACGTTGGAGTCCACGTTCTTT
[37 nt withheld, positions 7405-7441]
ACCCTATCTCGGTCTATTCTTTTGATTTATAAGGGATTTTGCCGATTTCGGCCTATTGGTTAAAAAATGA
GCTGATTTAACAAAAATTTAACGCGAATTTTAACAAAATATTAACGCTTACAATTTAGGTGGCACTTTTC
GGGGAAATGTGCGCGGAACCCCTATTTGTTTATTTTTCTAAATACATTCAAATATGTATCCGCTCATGAG
ACAATAACCCTGATAAATGCTTCAATAATATTGAAAAAGGAAGAGTATGAGTATTCAACATTTCCGTGTC
GCCCTTATTCCCTTTTTTGCGGCATTTTGCCTTCCTGTTTTTGCTCACCCAGAAACGCTGGTGAAAGTAA
AAGATGCTGAAGATCAGTTGGGTGCACGAGTGGGTTACATCGAACTGGATCTCAACAGCGGTAAGATCCT
TGAGAGTTTTCGCCCCGAAGAACGTTTTCCAATGATGAGCACTTTTAAAGTTCTGCTATGTGGCGCGGTA
TTATCCCGTATTGACGCCGGGCAAGAGCAACTCGGTCGCCGCATACACTATTCTCAGAATGACTTGGTTG
AGTACTCACCAGTCACAGAAAAGCATCTTACGGATGGCATGACAGTAAGAGAATTATGCAGTGCTGCCAT
AACCATGAGTGATAACACTGCGGCCAACTTACTTCTGACAACGATCGGAGGACCGAAGGAGCTAACCGCT
TTTTTGCACAACATGGGGGATCATGTAACTCGCCTTGATCGTTGGGAACCGGAGCTGAATGAAGCCATAC
CAAACGACGAGCGTGACACCACGATGCCTGTAGCAATGGCAACAACGTTGCGCAAACTATTAACTGGCGA
ACTACTTACTCTAGCTTCCCGGCAACAATTAATAGACTGGATGGAGGCGGATAAAGTTGCAGGACCACTT
CTGCGCTCGGCCCTTCCGGCTGGCTGGTTTATTGCTGATAAATCTGGAGCCGGTGAGCGTGGGTCTCGCG
GTATCATTGCAGCACTGGGGCCAGATGGTAAGCCCTCCCGTATCGTAGTTATCTACACGACGGGGAGTCA
GGCAACTATGGATGAACGAAATAGACAGATCGCTGAGATAGGTGCCTCACTGATTAAGCATTGGTAACTG
TCAGACCAAGTTTACTCATATATACTTTAGATTGATTTAAAACTTCATTTTTAATTTAAAAGGATCTAGG
TGAAGATCCTTTTTGATAATCTCATGACCAAAATCCCTTAACGTGAGTTTTCGTTCCACTGAGCGTCAGA
CCCCGTAGAAAAGATCAAAGGATCTTCTTGAGATCCTTTTTTTCTGCGCGTAATCTGCTGCTTGCAAACA
AAAAAACCACCGCTACCAGCGGTGGTTTGTTTGCCGGATCAAGAGCTACCAACTCTTTTTCCGAAGGTAA
CTGGCTTCAGCAGAGCGCAGATACCAAATACTGTTCTTCTAGTGTAGCCGTAGTTAGGCCACCACTTCAA
GAACTCTGTAGCACCGCCTACATACCTCGCTCTGCTAATCCTGTTACCAGTGGCTGCTGCCAGTGGCGAT
AAGTCGTGTCTTACCGGGTTGGACTCAAGACGATAGTTACCGGATAAGGCGCAGCGGTCGGGCTGAACGG
GGGGTTCGTGCACACAGCCCAGCTTGGAGCGAACGACCTACACCGAACTGAGATACCTACAGCGTGAGCT
ATGAGAAAGCGCCACGCTTCCCGAAGGGAGAAAGGCGGACAGGTATCCGGTAAGCGGCAGGGTCGGAACA
GGAGAGCGCACGAGGGAGCTTCCAGGGGGAAACGCCTGGTATCTTTATAGTCCTGTCGGGTTTCGCCACC
TCTGACTTGAGCGTCGATTTTTGTGATGCTCGTCAGGGGGGCGGAGCCTATGGAAAAACGCCAGCAACGC
GGCCTTTTTACGGTTCCTGGCCTTTTGCTGGCCTTTTGCTCACATGTTCTTTCCTGCGTTATCCCCTGAT
TCTGTGGATAACCGTATTACCGCCTTTGAGTGAGCTGATACCGCTCGCCGCAGCCGAACGACCGAGCGCA
GCGAGTCAGTGAGCGAGGAAGCGGAAGAGCGCCCAATACGCAAACCGCCTCTCCCCGCGCGTTGGCCGAT
TCATTAATGCAGCTGGCACGACAGGTTTCCCGACTGGAAAGCGGGCAGTGAGCGCAACGCAATTAATGTG
AGTTAGCTCACTCATTAGGCACCCCAGGCTTTACACTTTATGCTTCCGGCTCGTATGTTGTGTGGAATTG
TGAGCGGATAACAATTTCACACAGGAAACAGCTATGACCATGATTACGCCAAGCGCGCAATTAACCCTCA
CTAAAGGGAACAAAAGCTGGAGCTGCAAGC
