>Addgene plasmid #142437 | TFORF2365 | depositor partial sequence | sequence record 279449 | Insert
ACCGCCACCATGAAGGGCAACTACGAGTCTCTCATCTCCATGGATTATGCTATAAATCAACCTGATGTCT
TATCTCAGATTCAACCAGAAGGGGAACATAATACAGAGGACCAGGCAGGGCCAGAGGAAAGTGAGATTCC
CACAGACCCCAGTGAAGAGCCTGGTATTTCAACATCAGATATTCTGTCTTGGATTAAACAAGAAGAAGAG
CCTCAGGTTGGGGCCCCACCGGAGTCCAAGGAGAGTGACGTGTACAAAAGCACTTATGCTGATGAAGAGC
TTGTCATCAAAGCTGAAGGCCTTGCTAGATCCTCGTTGTGCCCTGAGGTTCCAGTCCCTTTCTCTTCTCC
ACCAGCAGCAGCAAAGGATGCTTTTTCAGATGTGGCTTTCAAAAGCCAGCAGTCTACATCCATGACACCT
TTTGGACGTCCAGCCACTGACCTGCCTGAAGCCTCTGAGGGACAAGTGACTTTTACTCAGTTGGGTAGCT
ATCCCCTCCCACCTCCAGTTGGCGAGCAGGTGTTCTCATGCCACCACTGTGGCAAGAATCTCAGCCAAGA
CATGTTGCTGACCCACCAATGTAGCCATGCTACTGAGCACCCCTTACCCTGTGCCCAGTGCCCTAAGCAC
TTTACTCCACAGGCGGACCTCAGCAGCACCTCCCAGGACCATGCCAGCGAGACACCCCCCACCTGCCCAC
ACTGTGCCAGGACTTTTACTCACCCATCAAGACTTACCTACCATCTTCGGGTCCATAACAGCACTGAGCG
TCCTTTCCCCTGTCCTGATTGCCCCAAGCGCTTTGCTGACCAGGCTCGACTCACCAGCCACCGGAGAGCT
CATGCAAGCGAAAGGCCCTTCCGCTGTGCCCAGTGCGGCAGGAGCTTCAGCTTGAAAATCAGCCTCCTGC
TCCACCAGCGGGGTCATGCACAAGAGCGCCCTTTCTCCTGCCCTCAGTGTGGCATTGACTTCAACGGCCA
CTCGGCCCTGATCCGCCACCAGATGATCCACACAGGCGAGCGTCCTTACCCCTGCACTGACTGCAGTAAG
AGCTTCATGCGCAAGGAGCACCTGCTGAACCACCGGCGGCTGCACACAGGCGAGCGGCCCTTCAGTTGTC
CTCACTGTGGCAAGAGCTTCATCCGCAAGCACCACCTAATGAAACACCAGCGCATCCACACCGGGGAGCG
GCCCTACCCCTGCTCCTACTGTGGCAGGAGCTTCCGCTACAAACAGACACTCAAGGACCACCTCCGTTCA
GGCCACAATGGAGGCTGTGGGGGTGATAGTGACCCATCAGGTCAGCCACCCAACCCACCAGGTCCCCTCA
TAACTGGGCTTGAAACTTCTGGCCTGGGTGTCAACACTGAAGGTCTAGAGACCAACCAGTGGTATGGGGA
AGGGAGTGGAGGGGGAGTTTTGTAGTAATGAACTAGTCCGTAACTTGAAAGTATTTCGATTTCTTGGCTT
TATATATCTTGTGGAAAGGACGAGCTCTAGGGATTCCGACCGCGAAG
