>Addgene plasmid #142437 | TFORF2365 | depositor partial sequence | sequence record 279450 | Barcode
GCTCTAGGGATTCCGACCGCGAAG
